Addgene plasmid #194477: pAS154
Purpose: synAR Part (Part 3)
Depositing lab: Ahmad Khalil. Depositing organization: Boston University Main Campus. Publication: A Toolkit for Precise, Multigene Control in Saccharomyces cerevisiae. Sanford A, Kiriakov S, Khalil AS. ACS Synth Biol. 2022 Nov 11. doi: 10.1021/acssynbio.2c00423. PubMed 36367334.
Backbone
  Vector backbone: pYKT001
  Backbone size w/o insert (bp): 1658
  Total vector size (bp): 3757
  Vector type: Synthetic Biology
Growth in bacteria
  Bacterial resistance: Chloramphenicol, 25 μg/mL
  Growth temperature: 37°C
  Growth strain: DH5alpha
  Copy number: High Copy
Gene/Insert
  Gene/Insert name: synAR (Part 3)
  Species: Synthetic
  Insert size (bp): 2099
  Cloning method: Restriction Enzyme; 5′ cloning site BsmBI (destroyed during cloning); 3′ cloning site BsmBI (destroyed during cloning)
  Sequencing primers: 5′ GAGCCTATGGAAAAACGCCA; 3′ ATTTGCCCATGGTGAAAACG
Terms and licenses: Academic/Nonprofit Terms; Industry Terms: Not Available to Industry
How to cite: pAS154 was a gift from Ahmad Khalil (Addgene plasmid # 194477 ; http://n2t.net/addgene:194477 ; RRID:Addgene_194477)
