[The description below was written by a language model from this plasmid's Addgene catalogue record and pLannotate feature annotations shown in this document.]
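Description:
pAS154 is a small (about 3.8 kb) synthetic-biology part plasmid from a toolkit for precise, multigene control of expression in Saccharomyces cerevisiae. It is built on the pYKT001 entry backbone, which supplies only what is needed for propagation in E. coli: a high-copy ColE1/pUC-type origin of replication and a chloramphenicol acetyltransferase (cat) gene driven by its native promoter and followed by a lambda t0 terminator. No yeast origin, centromere, auxotrophic marker or integration homology is annotated. The plasmid therefore appears to serve as a storage and donor vector for a modular part rather than as a yeast expression vector in its own right.

The roughly 2.1 kb insert, "synAR (Part 3)", is a synthetic sequence cloned through BsmBI sites that were destroyed in the process, as is typical of Golden Gate-style part domestication. In modular yeast cloning schemes, position 3 usually holds a coding sequence, and the absence of any annotated promoter or yeast terminator around the insert fits that reading. Annotation detects two in-frame fragments on the same strand. One is a portion of the androgen receptor, a ligand-activated steroid hormone receptor. The other, immediately downstream, is a portion of yeast Msn2, a stress-responsive transcriptional activator. The first ~300 bp upstream of the AR fragment are unannotated, and the record does not say what they encode. The arrangement suggests a synthetic hormone-responsive transcription factor in which an androgen receptor domain gates the activity of an Msn2-derived domain, but the record does not state the exact domain boundaries, the inducing ligand or the DNA-binding specificity. The part is presumably assembled with promoter and terminator parts into yeast transcription units.
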