Features (pLannotate 1.2.2; 6 found; start..end, strand, type, name):
    316..1182    +  CDS            AR (fragment): ANDR_PANTR - Also known as NR3C4. Experimental evidence at protein level: Swiss-Prot protein existence level 1. Steroid hormone receptors are ligand-activated transcription factors that regulate eukaryotic gene expression and affect cellular proliferation and differentiation in target tissues. Transcription factor activity is modulated by bound coactivator and corepressor proteins like ZBTB7A that recruits NCOR1 and NCOR2 to the androgen response elements/ARE on target genes, negatively regulating androgen receptor signaling and androgen-induced cell proliferation. Transcription activation is
   1213..2094    +  CDS            MSN2 (fragment): MSN2_YEAST - Experimental evidence at protein level: Swiss-Prot protein existence level 1. Positive transcriptional factor that acts as a component of the stress responsive system. Recognizes and binds to the stress response element (STRE) which is involved in the response to various forms of stress (heat, oxidative, osmotic, etc.). Involved in the regulation of the CTT1, DDR2, HSP12 genes. May be regulated via WHI2- PSR1 complex phosphatase activity. From Saccharomyces cerevisiae (strain ATCC 204508 / S288c) (Baker's yeast).
   2127..2161    -  terminator     lambda t0 terminator: minimal transcription terminator from phage lambda (Scholtissek and Grosse, 1987)
   2235..2891    -  CDS            cat: CAT_ECOLX - Experimental evidence at protein level: Swiss-Prot protein existence level 1. This enzyme is an effector of chloramphenicol resistance in bacteria. From Escherichia coli. This protein is used as a marker in many commonly used cloning vectors, such as pACYC184.
   2892..2989    -  promoter       cat promoter: promoter of the E. coli cat gene encoding chloramphenicol acetyltransferase
   3073..3661    +  rep_origin     ori: high-copy-number ColE1/pMB1/pBR322/pUC origin of replication
>Addgene plasmid #194477 | pAS154 | addgene full sequence | sequence record 381819 | Addgene NGS Result
CGTAGTCGGTCTCATATGCTCGAGAAAAAAATGGAGCGCCCCTTCCAGTGTCGCATTTGCATGCGGAACT
TTTCGGATTCTCCAACTTTGAGAAGACATACCCGTACTCATACCGGTGAAAAACCGTTTCAGTGTCGGAT
CTGTATGCGAAATTTCTCCCAAAGATCATCTTTGGTTAGACATCTACGTACGCACACCGGCGAGAAGCCA
TTCCAATGCCGAATATGCATGCGCAACTTCAGTGAAAGAGGTAATTTGACTAGACACCTAAAAACCCACC
TGAGAGGAGATGGTGCTGGATTGATTGATATCGATCTGAAGAAACTTGGTAATCTGAAACTACAGGAGGA
AGGAGAGGCTTCCAGCACCACCAGCCCCACTGAGGAGACAACCCAGAAGCTGACAGTGTCACACATTGAA
GGCTATGAATGTCAGCCCATCTTTCTGAATGTCCTGGAAGCCATTGAGCCAGGTGTAGTGTGTGCTGGAC
ACGACAACAACCAGCCCGACTCCTTTGCAGCCTTGCTCTCTAGCCTCAATGAACTGGGAGAGAGACAGCT
TGTACACGTGGTCAAGTGGGCCAAGGCCTTGCCTGGCTTCCGCAACTTACACGTGGACGACCAGATGGCT
GTCATTCAGTACTCCTGGATGGGGCTCATGGTGTTTGCCATGGGCTGGCGATCCTTCACCAATGTCAACT
CCAGGATGCTCTACTTCGCCCCTGATCTGGTTTTCAATGAGTACCGCATGCACAAGTCCCGGATGTACAG
CCAGTGTGTCCGAATGAGGCACCTCCCTCAAGAGTTTGGATGGCTCCAAATCACCCCCCAGGAATTCCTG
TGCATGAAAGCACTGCTACTCTTCAGCATTATTCCAGTGGATGGGCTGAAAAATCAAAAATTCTTTGATG
AACTTCGAATGAACTACATCAAGGAACTCGATCGTATCATTGCATGCAAAAGAAAAAATCCCACATCCTG
CTCAAGACGCTTCTACCAGCTCACCAAGCTCCTGGACTCCGTGCAGCCTATTGCGAGAGAGCTGCATCAG
TTCACTTTTGACCTGCTAATCAAGTCACACATGGTGAGCGTGGACTTTCCGGAAATGATGGCAGAGATCA
TCTCTGTGCAAGTGCCCAAGATCCTTTCTGGGAAAGTCAAGCCCATCTATTTCCACACCCAGGGCGACGG
AGCAGGCTTAATAAATGCTAGCATGACGGTCGACCATGATTTCAATAGCGAAGATATTTTATTCCCCATA
GAAAGCATGAGTAGTATACAATACGTGGAGAATAATAACCCAAATAATATTAACAACGATGTTATCCCGT
ATTCTCTAGATATCAAAAACACTGTCTTAGATAGTGCGGATCTCAATGACATTCAAAATCAAGAAACTTC
ACTGAATTTGGGGCTTCCTCCACTATCTTTCGACTCTCCACTGCCCGTAACGGAAACGATACCATCCACT
ACCGATAACAGCTTGCATTTGAAAGCTGATAGCAACAAAAATCGCGATGCAAGAACTATTGAAAATGATA
GTGAAATTAAGAGTACTAATAATGCTAGTGGCTCTGGGGCAAATCAATACACAACTCTTACTTCACCTTA
TCCTATGAACGACATTTTGTACAACATGAACAATCCGTTACAATCACCGTCACCTTCATCGGTACCTCAA
AATCCGACTATAAATCCTCCCATAAATACAGCAAGTAACGAAACTAATTTATCGCCTCAAACTTCAAATG
GTAATGAAACTCTTATATCTCCACGAGCCCAACAACATACGTCCATTAAAGATAATCGTCTGTCCTTACC
TAATGGTGCTAATTCGAATCTTTTCATTGACACTAACCCAAACAATTTGAACGAAAAACTAAGAAATCAA
TTGAACTCAGATACAAATTCATATTCTAACTCCATTTCTAATTCAAACTCCAATTCTACGGGTAATTTAA
ATTCCAGTTATTTTAATTCACTGAACATAGACTCCATGCTAGATGATTACGTTTCTAGTGATCTCTTATT
GAATGATGATGATGATGACACTAATTTATCACGCCGAAGATTTAGCGACGTTATAACAAACCAAGAGCTC
TAAGGGCCCATCCTGAGACCAGACCAATAAAAAACGCCCGGCGGCAACCGAGCGTTCTGAACAAATCCAG
ATGGAGTTCTGAGGTCATTACTGGATCTATCAACAGGAGTCCAAGCGAGCTCGATATCAAATTACGCCCC
GCCCTGCCACTCATCGCAGTACTGTTGTAATTCATTAAGCATTCTGCCGACATGGAAGCCATCACAAACG
GCATGATGAACCTGAATCGCCAGCGGCATCAGCACCTTGTCGCCTTGCGTATAATATTTGCCCATGGTGA
AAACGGGGGCGAAGAAGTTGTCCATATTGGCCACGTTTAAATCAAAACTGGTGAAACTCACCCAGGGATT
GGCTGAAACGAAAAACATATTCTCAATAAACCCTTTAGGGAAATAGGCCAGGTTTTCACCGTAACACGCC
ACATCTTGCGAATATATGTGTAGAAACTGCCGGAAATCGTCGTGGTATTCACTCCAGAGCGATGAAAACG
TTTCAGTTTGCTCATGGAAAACGGTGTAACAAGGGTGAACACTATCCCATATCACCAGCTCACCGTCTTT
CATTGCCATACGAAATTCCGGATGAGCATTCATCAGGCGGGCAAGAATGTGAATAAAGGCCGGATAAAAC
TTGTGCTTATTTTTCTTTACGGTCTTTAAAAAGGCCGTAATATCCAGCTGAACGGTCTGGTTATAGGTAC
ATTGAGCAACTGACTGAAATGCCTCAAAATGTTCTTTACGATGCCATTGGGATATATCAACGGTGGTATA
TCCAGTGATTTTTTTCTCCATTTTAGCTTCCTTAGCTCCTGAAAATCTCGATAACTCAAAAAATACGCCC
GGTAGTGATCTTATTTCATTATGGTGAAAGTTGGAACCTCTTACGTGCCCGATCAATCATGACCAAAATC
CCTTAACGTGAGTTTTCGTTCCACTGAGCGTCAGACCCCGTAGAAAAGATCAAAGGATCTTCTTGAGATC
CTTTTTTTCTGCGCGTAATCTGCTGCTTGCAAACAAAAAAACCACCGCTACCAGCGGTGGTTTGTTTGCC
GGATCAAGAGCTACCAACTCTTTTTCCGAAGGTAACTGGCTTCAGCAGAGCGCAGATACCAAATACTGTT
CTTCTAGTGTAGCCGTAGTTAGGCCACCACTTCAAGAACTCTGTAGCACCGCCTACATACCTCGCTCTGC
TAATCCTGTTACCAGTGGCTGCTGCCAGTGGCGATAAGTCGTGTCTTACCGGGTTGGACTCAAGACGATA
GTTACCGGATAAGGCGCAGCGGTCGGGCTGAACGGGGGGTTCGTGCACACAGCCCAGCTTGGAGCGAACG
ACCTACACCGAACTGAGATACCTACAGCGTGAGCTATGAGAAAGCGCCACGCTTCCCGAAGGGAGAAAGG
CGGACAGGTATCCGGTAAGCGGCAGGGTCGGAACAGGAGAGCGCACGAGGGAGCTTCCAGGGGGAAACGC
CTGGTATCTTTATAGTCCTGTCGGGTTTCGCCACCTCTGACTTGAGCGTCGATTTTTGTGATGCTCGTCA
GGGGGGCGGAGCCTATGGAAAAACGCCAGCAACGCGGCCTTTTTACGGTTCCTGGCCTTTTGCTGGCCTT
TTGCTCACATGTTCTTTCCTGCGTTATCCCCTGATTCTGTGGATAAC
